>Addgene plasmid #121313 | pUC57-Kan_FR13_00093031 | depositor full sequence | sequence record 231385 | pUC57-Kan_FR13_00093031 sequence 2911 bps
TCGCGCGTTTCGGTGATGACGGTGAAAACCTCTGACACATGCAGCTCCCGGAGACGGTCACAGCTTGTCT
GTAAGCGGATGCCGGGAGCAGACAAGCCCGTCAGGGCGCGTCAGCGGGTGTTGGCGGGTGTCGGGGCTGG
CTTAACTATGCGGCATCAGAGCAGATTGTACTGAGAGTGCACCATATGCGGTGTGAAATACCGCACAGAT
GCGTAAGGAGAAAATACCGCATCAGGCGCCATTCGCCATTCAGGCTGCGCAACTGTTGGGAAGGGCGATC
GGTGCGGGCCTCTTCGCTATTACGCCAGCTGGCGAAAGGGGGATGTGCTGCAAGGCGATTAAGTTGGGTA
ACGCCAGGGTTTTCCCAGTCACGACGTTGTAAAACGACGGCCAGTGAATTGACGCGTATTGGGATGGAAC
TTGGTCTCTAAGCTCAAGATTCACCAGCAATAGCAGTAACTTTTTTATAAACATGCAAACCCCAACCTTT
TGGAACAGATTTTTTAACATCATCAGTATTAGTTGGATTACAATTAGCATCAACAGAAATAACAACTTCA
GTAGAAAATTCAGTTGGTTGAAAAGCAATAGAACCATTAGCTGGCAAAGCAGAACCATAATAAGTTTCTT
GACCACCATTAGCATCATATTTCAAAATAGAAGCAGAACAACCATCTTCCATCATTAGAGACCAAGTTCC
ATCCCAATGGCGCGCCGAGCTTGGCTCGAGCATGGTCATAGCTGTTTCCTGTGTGAAATTGTTATCCGCT
CACAATTCCACACAACATACGAGCCGGAAGCATAAAGTGTAAAGCCTGGGGTGCCTAATGAGTGAGCTAA
CTCACATTAATTGCGTTGCGCTCACTGCCCGCTTTCCAGTCGGGAAACCTGTCGTGCCAGCTGCATTAAT
GAATCGGCCAACGCGCGGGGAGAGGCGGTTTGCGTATTGGGCGCTCTTCCGCTTCCTCGCTCACTGACTC
GCTGCGCTCGGTCGTTCGGCTGCGGCGAGCGGTATCAGCTCACTCAAAGGCGGTAATACGGTTATCCACA
GAATCAGGGGATAACGCAGGAAAGAACATGTGAGCAAAAGGCCAGCAAAAGGCCAGGAACCGTAAAAAGG
CCGCGTTGCTGGCGTTTTTCCATAGGCTCCGCCCCCCTGACGAGCATCACAAAAATCGACGCTCAAGTCA
GAGGTGGCGAAACCCGACAGGACTATAAAGATACCAGGCGTTTCCCCCTGGAAGCTCCCTCGTGCGCTCT
CCTGTTCCGACCCTGCCGCTTACCGGATACCTGTCCGCCTTTCTCCCTTCGGGAAGCGTGGCGCTTTCTC
ATAGCTCACGCTGTAGGTATCTCAGTTCGGTGTAGGTCGTTCGCTCCAAGCTGGGCTGTGTGCACGAACC
CCCCGTTCAGCCCGACCGCTGCGCCTTATCCGGTAACTATCGTCTTGAGTCCAACCCGGTAAGACACGAC
TTATCGCCACTGGCAGCAGCCACTGGTAACAGGATTAGCAGAGCGAGGTATGTAGGCGGTGCTACAGAGT
TCTTGAAGTGGTGGCCTAACTACGGCTACACTAGAAGAACAGTATTTGGTATCTGCGCTCTGCTGAAGCC
AGTTACCTTCGGAAAAAGAGTTGGTAGCTCTTGATCCGGCAAACAAACCACCGCTGGTAGCGGTGGTTTT
TTTGTTTGCAAGCAGCAGATTACGCGCAGAAAAAAAGGATCTCAAGAAGATCCTTTGATCTTTTCTACGG
GGTCTGACGCTCAGTGGAACGAAAACTCACGTTAAGGGATTTTGGTCATGAGATTATCAAAAAGGATCTT
CACCTAGATCCTTTTAAATTAAAAATGAAGTTTTAAATCAATCTAAAGTATATATGAGTAAACTTGGTCT
GACAGTTAGAAAAACTCATCGAGCATCAAATGAAACTGCAATTTATTCATATCAGGATTATCAATACCAT
ATTTTTGAAAAAGCCGTTTCTGTAATGAAGGAGAAAACTCACCGAGGCAGTTCCATAGGATGGCAAGATC
CTGGTATCGGTCTGCGATTCCGACTCGTCCAACATCAATACAACCTATTAATTTCCCCTCGTCAAAAATA
AGGTTATCAAGTGAGAAATCACCATGAGTGACGACTGAATCCGGTGAGAATGGCAAAAGTTTATGCATTT
CTTTCCAGACTTGTTCAACAGGCCAGCCATTACGCTCGTCATCAAAATCACTCGCATCAACCAAACCGTT
ATTCATTCGTGATTGCGCCTGAGCGAGACGAAATACGCGATCGCTGTTAAAAGGACAATTACAAACAGGA
ATCGAATGCAACCGGCGCAGGAACACTGCCAGCGCATCAACAATATTTTCACCTGAATCAGGATATTCTT
CTAATACCTGGAATGCTGTTTTCCCAGGGATCGCAGTGGTGAGTAACCATGCATCATCAGGAGTACGGAT
AAAATGCTTGATGGTCGGAAGAGGCATAAATTCCGTCAGCCAGTTTAGTCTGACCATCTCATCTGTAACA
TCATTGGCAACGCTACCTTTGCCATGTTTCAGAAACAACTCTGGCGCATCGGGCTTCCCATACAATCGAT
AGATTGTCGCACCTGATTGCCCGACATTATCGCGAGCCCATTTATACCCATATAAATCAGCATCCATGTT
GGAATTTAATCGCGGCCTAGAGCAAGACGTTTCCCGTTGAATATGGCTCATACTCTTCCTTTTTCAATAT
TATTGAAGCATTTATCAGGGTTATTGTCTCATGAGCGGATACATATTTGAATGTATTTAGAAAAATAAAC
AAATAGGGGTTCCGCGCACATTTCCCCGAAAAGTGCCACCTGACGTCTAAGAAACCATTATTATCATGAC
ATTAACCTATAAAAATAGGCGTATCACGAGGCCCTTTCGTC
Features (pLannotate 1.2.2; 10 found; start..end, strand, type, name):
    137..236     +  misc_feature   bom (fragment): basis of mobility region from pBR322
    242..399     -  CDS            lacZα (fragment): LacZα fragment of β-galactosidase; lacZ fragment
    759..775     -  protein_bind   lac operator: The lac repressor binds to the lac operator to inhibit transcription in E. coli. This inhibition can be relieved by adding lactose or isopropyl-β-D-thiogalactopyranoside (IPTG). lac repressor encoded by lacI
    783..813     -  promoter       lac promoter: promoter for the E. coli lac operon
    828..849     -  protein_bind   CAP binding site: CAP binding activates transcription in the presence of cAMP. E. coli catabolite activator protein
    862..954     -  CDS            lacI (fragment): lac repressor; lacI; The lac repressor binds to the lac operator to inhibit transcription in E. coli. This inhibition can be relieved by adding lactose or isopropyl-β-D-thiogalactopyranoside (IPTG).
   1137..1725    -  rep_origin     ori: high-copy-number ColE1/pMB1/pBR322/pUC origin of replication
   1896..2711    -  CDS            KanR: aminoglycoside phosphotransferase; aph(3')-Ia; confers resistance to kanamycin in bacteria or G418 (Geneticin®) in eukaryotes
   2712..2816    -  promoter       AmpR promoter: bla
   2911..35      +  CDS            rop (fragment) (across the origin): Rop protein, which maintains plasmids at low copy number; rop
