[The description below was written by a language model from this plasmid's Addgene catalogue record and pLannotate feature annotations shown in this document.]
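Description:
pUC57-Kan_FR13_00093031 is a small, high-copy bacterial cloning plasmid that serves as a Level 0 Golden Gate-compatible module carrying a candidate effector sequence, FR13_00093031, from the rice blast fungus Magnaporthe oryzae. It belongs to a clone resource of M. oryzae effectors that share sequence and structural similarities across host-specific lineages. The backbone is pUC57-Kan (about 2.6 kb), and the full depositor sequence is 2,911 nt, which implies an insert of roughly 285 bp. Propagation in E. coli relies on the high-copy ColE1/pUC-type origin. Selection is by kanamycin, through an aminoglycoside phosphotransferase (aph(3')-Ia) gene that the annotation places directly downstream of an AmpR (bla) promoter. Short remnants of bom, rop and lacI are also annotated; these are fragments of backbone ancestry rather than functional units.

The insert was placed in the EcoRV site of the pUC57 polylinker, within the lacZα region. The feature table accordingly shows only a fragment of lacZα, separated from the lac promoter, lac operator and CAP binding site by an unannotated stretch of a few hundred bases. This gap is where the effector sequence presumably lies, although the annotation does not label the insert itself. Disruption of lacZα is the basis for the lacZ screening marker listed in the record, and flanking M13 forward and reverse primer sites allow sequence verification.

No eukaryotic promoter, tag or terminator is annotated, so the plasmid is a storage and donor part rather than an expression construct. As a Level 0 module, it is intended for Type IIS restriction-based assembly of the effector sequence into higher-level transcription units. The record does not state which Type IIS enzyme or overhangs are used, nor the downstream expression hosts.
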