Addgene plasmid #121313: pUC57-Kan_FR13_00093031
Purpose: Level 0 Golden-Gate compatible vector
Depositing lab: Sophien Kamoun. Depositing organization: Sainsbury Laboratory, Norwich. Publication: A Clone Resource of Magnaporthe oryzae Effectors That Share Sequence and Structural Similarities Across Host-Specific Lineages. Petit-Houdenot Y, Langner T, Harant A, Win J, Kamoun S. Mol Plant Microbe Interact. 2020 Aug;33(8):1032-1035. doi: 10.1094/MPMI-03-20-0052-A. Epub 2020 Jun 22. PubMed 32460610.
Backbone
  Vector backbone: pUC57-Kan
  Backbone size w/o insert (bp): 2626
  Vector type: Golden Gate
  Selectable markers: lacZ
Growth in bacteria
  Bacterial resistance: Kanamycin, 50 μg/mL
  Growth temperature: 37°C
  Growth strain: DH5alpha
  Copy number: High Copy
Gene/Insert
  Gene/Insert name: FR13_00093031
  Mutation: Magnaporthe oryzae
  Cloning method: Restriction Enzyme; 5′ cloning site EcoRV (unknown if destroyed); 3′ cloning site EcoRV (unknown if destroyed)
  Sequencing primers: 5′ M13Fw; 3′ M13Rv
Terms and licenses: Academic/Nonprofit Terms; Industry Terms: Not Available to Industry
How to cite: pUC57-Kan_FR13_00093031 was a gift from Sophien Kamoun (Addgene plasmid # 121313 ; http://n2t.net/addgene:121313 ; RRID:Addgene_121313)
