>Addgene plasmid #121313 | pUC57-Kan_FR13_00093031 | depositor partial sequence | sequence record 230878 | FR13_00093031
TTGGTCTCTAATGATGGAAGATGGTTGTTCTGCTTCTATTTTGAAATATGATGCTAATGGTGGTCAAGAA
ACTTATTATGGTTCTGCTTTGCCAGCTAATGGTTCTATTGCTTTTCAACCAACTGAATTTTCTACTGAAG
TTGTTATTTCTGTTGATGCTAATTGTAATCCAACTAATACTGATGATGTTAAAAAATCTGTTCCAAAAGG
TTGGGGTTTGCATGTTTATAAAAAAGTTACTGCTATTGCTGGTGAATCTTGAGCTTAGAGACCAA
