>Addgene plasmid #121313 | pUC57-Kan_FR13_00093031 | depositor partial sequence | sequence record 230879 | empty_vector
TCGCGCGTTTCGGTGATGACGGTGAAAACCTCTGACACATGCAGCTCCCGGAGACGGTCACAGCTTGTCT
GTAAGCGGATGCCGGGAGCAGACAAGCCCGTCAGGGCGCGTCAGCGGGTGTTGGCGGGTGTCGGGGCTGG
CTTAACTATGCGGCATCAGAGCAGATTGTACTGAGAGTGCACCATATGCGGTGTGAAATACCGCACAGAT
GCGTAAGGAGAAAATACCGCATCAGGCGCCATTCGCCATTCAGGCTGCGCAACTGTTGGGAAGGGCGATC
GGTGCGGGCCTCTTCGCTATTACGCCAGCTGGCGAAAGGGGGATGTGCTGCAAGGCGATTAAGTTGGGTA
ACGCCAGGGTTTTCCCAGTCACGACGTTGTAAAACGACGGCCAGTGAATTGACGCGTATTGGGATATCCC
AATGGCGCGCCGAGCTTGGCTCGAGCATGGTCATAGCTGTTTCCTGTGTGAAATTGTTATCCGCTCACAA
TTCCACACAACATACGAGCCGGAAGCATAAAGTGTAAAGCCTGGGGTGCCTAATGAGTGAGCTAACTCAC
ATTAATTGCGTTGCGCTCACTGCCCGCTTTCCAGTCGGGAAACCTGTCGTGCCAGCTGCATTAATGAATC
GGCCAACGCGCGGGGAGAGGCGGTTTGCGTATTGGGCGCTCTTCCGCTTCCTCGCTCACTGACTCGCTGC
GCTCGGTCGTTCGGCTGCGGCGAGCGGTATCAGCTCACTCAAAGGCGGTAATACGGTTATCCACAGAATC
AGGGGATAACGCAGGAAAGAACATGTGAGCAAAAGGCCAGCAAAAGGCCAGGAACCGTAAAAAGGCCGCG
TTGCTGGCGTTTTTCCATAGGCTCCGCCCCCCTGACGAGCATCACAAAAATCGACGCTCAAGTCAGAGGT
GGCGAAACCCGACAGGACTATAAAGATACCAGGCGTTTCCCCCTGGAAGCTCCCTCGTGCGCTCTCCTGT
TCCGACCCTGCCGCTTACCGGATACCTGTCCGCCTTTCTCCCTTCGGGAAGCGTGGCGCTTTCTCATAGC
TCACGCTGTAGGTATCTCAGTTCGGTGTAGGTCGTTCGCTCCAAGCTGGGCTGTGTGCACGAACCCCCCG
TTCAGCCCGACCGCTGCGCCTTATCCGGTAACTATCGTCTTGAGTCCAACCCGGTAAGACACGACTTATC
GCCACTGGCAGCAGCCACTGGTAACAGGATTAGCAGAGCGAGGTATGTAGGCGGTGCTACAGAGTTCTTG
AAGTGGTGGCCTAACTACGGCTACACTAGAAGAACAGTATTTGGTATCTGCGCTCTGCTGAAGCCAGTTA
CCTTCGGAAAAAGAGTTGGTAGCTCTTGATCCGGCAAACAAACCACCGCTGGTAGCGGTGGTTTTTTTGT
TTGCAAGCAGCAGATTACGCGCAGAAAAAAAGGATCTCAAGAAGATCCTTTGATCTTTTCTACGGGGTCT
GACGCTCAGTGGAACGAAAACTCACGTTAAGGGATTTTGGTCATGAGATTATCAAAAAGGATCTTCACCT
AGATCCTTTTAAATTAAAAATGAAGTTTTAAATCAATCTAAAGTATATATGAGTAAACTTGGTCTGACAG
TTAGAAAAACTCATCGAGCATCAAATGAAACTGCAATTTATTCATATCAGGATTATCAATACCATATTTT
TGAAAAAGCCGTTTCTGTAATGAAGGAGAAAACTCACCGAGGCAGTTCCATAGGATGGCAAGATCCTGGT
ATCGGTCTGCGATTCCGACTCGTCCAACATCAATACAACCTATTAATTTCCCCTCGTCAAAAATAAGGTT
ATCAAGTGAGAAATCACCATGAGTGACGACTGAATCCGGTGAGAATGGCAAAAGTTTATGCATTTCTTTC
CAGACTTGTTCAACAGGCCAGCCATTACGCTCGTCATCAAAATCACTCGCATCAACCAAACCGTTATTCA
TTCGTGATTGCGCCTGAGCGAGACGAAATACGCGATCGCTGTTAAAAGGACAATTACAAACAGGAATCGA
ATGCAACCGGCGCAGGAACACTGCCAGCGCATCAACAATATTTTCACCTGAATCAGGATATTCTTCTAAT
ACCTGGAATGCTGTTTTCCCAGGGATCGCAGTGGTGAGTAACCATGCATCATCAGGAGTACGGATAAAAT
GCTTGATGGTCGGAAGAGGCATAAATTCCGTCAGCCAGTTTAGTCTGACCATCTCATCTGTAACATCATT
GGCAACGCTACCTTTGCCATGTTTCAGAAACAACTCTGGCGCATCGGGCTTCCCATACAATCGATAGATT
GTCGCACCTGATTGCCCGACATTATCGCGAGCCCATTTATACCCATATAAATCAGCATCCATGTTGGAAT
TTAATCGCGGCCTAGAGCAAGACGTTTCCCGTTGAATATGGCTCATACTCTTCCTTTTTCAATATTATTG
AAGCATTTATCAGGGTTATTGTCTCATGAGCGGATACATATTTGAATGTATTTAGAAAAATAAACAAATA
GGGGTTCCGCGCACATTTCCCCGAAAAGTGCCACCTGACGTCTAAGAAACCATTATTATCATGACATTAA
CCTATAAAAATAGGCGTATCACGAGGCCCTTTCGTC
