>Addgene plasmid #121313 | pUC57-Kan_FR13_00093031 | addgene partial sequence | sequence record 238099 | M13-F20 5'-TGTAAAACGACGGCCAGT-3'
TTGGTCTCTAAGCTCAAGATTCACCAGCAATAGCAGTAACTTTTTTATAAACATGCAAACCCCAACCTTT
TGGAACAGATTTTTTAACATCATCAGTATTAGTTGGATTACAATTAGCATCAACAGAAATAACAACTTCA
GTAGAAAATTCAGTTGGTTGAAAAGCAATAGAACCATTAGCTGGCAAAGCAGAACCATAATAAGTTTCTT
GACCACCATTAGCATCATATTTCAAAATAGAAGCAGAACAACCATCTTCCATCATTAGAGACCAAGTTCC
ATCCCAATGGCGCGCCGAGCTTGGCTCGAGCATGGTCATAGCTGTTTCCTGTGTGAAATTGTTATCCGCT
CACAATTCCACACAACATACGAGCCGGAAGCATAAAGTGTAAAGCCTGGGGTGCCTAATGAGTGAGCTAA
CTCACATTAATTGCGTTGCGCTCACTGCCCGCTTTCCAGTCGGGAAACCTGTCGTGCCAGCTGCATTAAT
GAATCGGCCAACGCGCGGGGAGAGGCGGTTTGCGTATTGGGCGCTCTTCCGCTTCCTCGCTCACTGACTC
GCTGCGCTCGGTCGTTCGGCTGCGGCGAGCGGTATCAGCTCACTCAAAGGCGGTAATACGGTTATCCACA
GAATCAGGGGATAACGCAGGAAAGAACATGTGAGCAAAAGGCCAGCAAAAGGCCAGGAACCGTAAAAAGG
CCGCGTTGCTGGCGTTTTTCCATAGGCTCCGCCCCCCTGACGAGCATCACAAAAATCGACGCTCAAGTCA
GAGGTGGCGAAACCCGACAGGACTATAAAGATACCAGGCGTTTCCCCCTGGAAGCTCCCTCGTGCGCTCT
CCTGTTCCGACCCTGCCGCTTACCGGATACCTGTCCGCCTTTCTCCCTTCGGGAAGCGTGGCGCTTTCTC
ATAGCTCACGCTGTAGG
